>Addgene plasmid #229939 | AiP15150 - pAAV-AiE0078h_3xC2-minBG-mTFP1-10aa-H2B-WPRE3-BGHpA (Alias: CN5150) | addgene full sequence | sequence record 460665 | Addgene NGS Result
CCTGCAGGCAGCTGCGCGCTCGCTCGCTCACTGAGGCCGCCCGGGCGTCGGGCGACCTTTGGTCGCCCGG
CCTCAGTGAGCGAGCGAGCGCGCAGAGAGGGAGTGGCCAACTCCATCACTAGGGGTTCCTGCGGCCGCAC
GCGTATTAGCAATTTGGCAGGTACCCGAGGGCCATACCTAATCTGCATAAAATGAAGCAGATTGCAACCG
CCCTCATCTTTTTTATTTTTAAACTGGTTTTTGAAGCAGAGCATAAAATCTCAGAGGGAGAGACAGAAGA
TGCTAGTGCATACATTTTCCTTCATGCCTTTATTTTCATTCTTTTTGCACAAACCATCTTCCTGAATGGC
TGTTTAATTAGCAATTTGGCAGGTACCCGAGGGCCATACCTAATCTGCATAAAATGAAGCAGATTGCAAC
CGCCCTCATCTTTTTTATTTTTAAACTGGTTTTTGAAGCAGAGCATAAAATCTCAGAGGGAGAGACAGAA
GATGCTAGTGCATACATTTTCCTTCATGCCTTTATTTTCATTCTTTTTGCACAAACCATCTTCCTGAATG
GCTGTTTAATTAGCAATTTGGCAGGTACCCGAGGGCCATACCTAATCTGCATAAAATGAAGCAGATTGCA
ACCGCCCTCATCTTTTTTATTTTTAAACTGGTTTTTGAAGCAGAGCATAAAATCTCAGAGGGAGAGACAG
AAGATGCTAGTGCATACATTTTCCTTCATGCCTTTATTTTCATTCTTTTTGCACAAACCATCTTCCTGAA
TGGCTGTTTAGAGCTCGGGCTGGGCATAAAAGTCAGGGCAGAGCCATCTATTGCTTACATTTGCTTCTGG
GATCCAGATCTTTCGAAGCTAGCGCCACCATGGTGAGCAAGGGCGAGGAGACCACAATGGGCGTAATCAA
GCCCGACATGAAGATCAAGCTGAAGATGGAGGGCAACGTGAATGGCCACGCCTTCGTGATCGAGGGCGAG
GGCGAGGGCAAGCCCTACGACGGCACCAACACCATCAACCTGGAGGTGAAGGAGGGAGCCCCCCTGCCCT
TCTCCTACGACATTCTGACCACCGCGTTCGCCTACGGCAACAGGGCCTTCACCAAGTACCCCGACGACAT
CCCCAACTACTTCAAGCAGTCCTTCCCCGAGGGCTACTCTTGGGAGCGCACCATGACCTTCGAGGACAAG
GGCATCGTGAAGGTGAAGTCCGACATCTCCATGGAGGAGGACTCCTTCATCTACGAGATACACCTCAAGG
GCGAGAACTTCCCCCCCAACGGCCCCGTGATGCAGAAGAAGACCACCGGCTGGGACGCCTCCACCGAGAG
GATGTACGTGCGCGACGGCGTGCTGAAGGGCGACGTCAAGCACAAGCTGCTGCTGGAGGGCGGCGGCCAC
CACCGCGTTGACTTCAAGACCATCTACAGGGCCAAGAAGGCGGTGAAGCTGCCCGACTATCACTTTGTGG
ACCACCGCATCGAGATCCTGAACCACGACAAGGACTACAACAAGGTGACCGTTTACGAGAGCGCCGTGGC
CCGCAACTCCACCGACGGCATGGACGAGCTGTACAAGTCCGGACTCAGATCTGGAGGCTCCGGAGGCCCA
GAGCCAGCGAAGTCTGCTCCCGCCCCGAAAAAGGGCTCCAAGAAGGCGGTGACTAAGGCGCAGAAGAAAG
GCGGCAAGAAGCGCAAGCGCAGCCGCAAGGAGAGCTATTCCATCTATGTGTATAAGGTTCTGAAGCAGGT
CCACCCTGACACCGGCATTTCGTCCAAGGCCATGGGCATCATGAACTCGTTTGTGAACGACATTTTCGAG
CGCATCGCAGGTGAGGCTTCCCGCCTGGCGCATTACAACAAGCGCTCGACCATCACCTCCAGGGAGATCC
AGACGGCCGTGCGCCTGCTGCTGCCTGGGGAGTTGGCCAAGCACGCCGTGTCCGAGGGTACTAAGGCCAT
CACCAAGTACACCAGCGCTAAGTAATGAGTCGACGGCGCGCCGCGGCCGCGAATTCGATATCATAATCAA
CCTCTGGATTACAAAATTTGTGAAAGATTGACTGGTATTCTTAACTATGTTGCTCCTTTTACGCTATGTG
GATACGCTGCTTTAATGCCTTTGTATCATGCTATTGCTTCCCGTATGGCTTTCATTTTCTCCTCCTTGTA
TAAATCCTGGTTAGTTCTTGCCACGGCGGAACTCATCGCCGCCTGCCTTGCCCGCTGCTGGACAGGGGCT
CGGCTGTTGGGCACTGACAATTCCGTGGCTCGAGAGATCTTCGACTGTGCCTTCTAGTTGCCAGCCATCT
GTTGTTTGCCCCTCCCCCGTGCCTTCCTTGACCCTGGAAGGTGCCACTCCCACTGTCCTTTCCTAATAAA
ATGAGGAAATTGCATCGCATTGTCTGAGTAGGTGTCATTCTATTCTGGGGGGTGGGGTGGGGCAGGACAG
CAAGGGGGAGGATTGGGAAGACAATAGCAGGCATGAGATCTCACGTGCGGACCGAGCGGCCGCAGGAACC
CCTAGTGATGGAGTTGGCCACTCCCTCTCTGCGCGCTCGCTCGCTCACTGAGGCCGGGCGACCAAAGGTC
GCCCGACGCCCGGGCTTTGCCCGGGCGGCCTCAGTGAGCGAGCGAGCGCGCAGCTGCCTGCAGGGGCGCC
TGATGCGGTATTTTCTCCTTACGCATCTGTGCGGTATTTCACACCGCATA
[95 nt withheld, positions 2711-2805]
T
[46 nt withheld, positions 2807-2852]
C
[141 nt withheld, positions 2854-2994]
CCTTTGACGTTGGAGTCCACGTTCTTT
[37 nt withheld, positions 3022-3058]
ACTCTATCTCGGGCTATTCTTTTGATTTATAAGGGATTTTGCCGATTTCGGTCTATTGGTTAAAAAATGA
GCTGATTTAACAAAAATTTAACGCGAATTTTAACAAAATATTAACGTTTACAATTTTATGGTGCACTCTC
AGTACAATCTGCTCTGATGCCGCATAGTTAAGCCAGCCCCGACACCCGCCAACACCCGCTGACGCGCCCT
GACGGGCTTGTCTGCTCCCGGCATCCGCTTACAGACAAGCTGTGACCGTCTCCGGGAGCTGCATGTGTCA
GAGGTTTTCACCGTCATCACCGAAACGCGCGAGACGAAAGGGCCTCGTGATACGCCTATTTTTATAGGTT
AATGTCATGATAATAATGGTTTCTTAGACGTCAGGTGGCACTTTTCGGGGAAATGTGCGCGGAACCCCTA
TTTGTTTATTTTTCTAAATACATTCAAATATGTATCCGCTCATGAGACAATAACCCTGATAAATGCTTCA
ATAATATTGAAAAAGGAAGAGTATGAGTATTCAACATTTCCGTGTCGCCCTTATTCCCTTTTTTGCGGCA
TTTTGCCTTCCTGTTTTTGCTCACCCAGAAACGCTGGTGAAAGTAAAAGATGCTGAAGATCAGTTGGGTG
CACGAGTGGGTTACATCGAACTGGATCTCAACAGCGGTAAGATCCTTGAGAGTTTTCGCCCCGAAGAACG
TTTTCCAATGATGAGCACTTTTAAAGTTCTGCTATGTGGCGCGGTATTATCCCGTATTGACGCCGGGCAA
GAGCAACTCGGTCGCCGCATACACTATTCTCAGAATGACTTGGTTGAGTACTCACCAGTCACAGAAAAGC
ATCTTACGGATGGCATGACAGTAAGAGAATTATGCAGTGCTGCCATAACCATGAGTGATAACACTGCGGC
CAACTTACTTCTGACAACGATCGGAGGACCGAAGGAGCTAACCGCTTTTTTGCACAACATGGGGGATCAT
GTAACTCGCCTTGATCGTTGGGAACCGGAGCTGAATGAAGCCATACCAAACGACGAGCGTGACACCACGA
TGCCTGTAGCAATGGCAACAACGTTGCGCAAACTATTAACTGGCGAACTACTTACTCTAGCTTCCCGGCA
ACAATTAATAGACTGGATGGAGGCGGATAAAGTTGCAGGACCACTTCTGCGCTCGGCCCTTCCGGCTGGC
TGGTTTATTGCTGATAAATCTGGAGCCGGTGAGCGTGGGTCTCGCGGTATCATTGCAGCACTGGGGCCAG
ATGGTAAGCCCTCCCGTATCGTAGTTATCTACACGACGGGGAGTCAGGCAACTATGGATGAACGAAATAG
ACAGATCGCTGAGATAGGTGCCTCACTGATTAAGCATTGGTAACTGTCAGACCAAGTTTACTCATATATA
CTTTAGATTGATTTAAAACTTCATTTTTAATTTAAAAGGATCTAGGTGAAGATCCTTTTTGATAATCTCA
TGACCAAAATCCCTTAACGTGAGTTTTCGTTCCACTGAGCGTCAGACCCCGTAGAAAAGATCAAAGGATC
TTCTTGAGATCCTTTTTTTCTGCGCGTAATCTGCTGCTTGCAAACAAAAAAACCACCGCTACCAGCGGTG
GTTTGTTTGCCGGATCAAGAGCTACCAACTCTTTTTCCGAAGGTAACTGGCTTCAGCAGAGCGCAGATAC
CAAATACTGTTCTTCTAGTGTAGCCGTAGTTAGGCCACCACTTCAAGAACTCTGTAGCACCGCCTACATA
CCTCGCTCTGCTAATCCTGTTACCAGTGGCTGCTGCCAGTGGCGATAAGTCGTGTCTTACCGGGTTGGAC
TCAAGACGATAGTTACCGGATAAGGCGCAGCGGTCGGGCTGAACGGGGGGTTCGTGCACACAGCCCAGCT
TGGAGCGAACGACCTACACCGAACTGAGATACCTACAGCGTGAGCTATGAGAAAGCGCCACGCTTCCCGA
AGGGAGAAAGGCGGACAGGTATCCGGTAAGCGGCAGGGTCGGAACAGGAGAGCGCACGAGGGAGCTTCCA
GGGGGAAACGCCTGGTATCTTTATAGTCCTGTCGGGTTTCGCCACCTCTGACTTGAGCGTCGATTTTTGT
GATGCTCGTCAGGGGGGCGGAGCCTATGGAAAAACGCCAGCAACGCGGCCTTTTTACGGTTCCTGGCCTT
TTGCTGGCCTTTTGCTCACATGT
Features (pLannotate 1.2.2; 15 found; start..end, strand, type, name):
     12..39      +  repeat_region  AAV2 ITR (fragment): inverted terminal repeat of adeno-associated virus serotype 2 inverted
     68..95      +  repeat_region  AAV2 ITR (fragment): inverted terminal repeat of adeno-associated virus serotype 2 inverted
    870..1577    +  CDS            mTFP1: mTFP1 is a basic (constitutively fluorescent) cyan fluorescent protein published in 2006, derived from Clavularia sp.. It has low acid sensitivity.
   1608..1985    +  CDS            H2B: human histone H2B; HIST1H2BJ
   2025..2182    +  misc_feature   WPRE (fragment): woodchuck hepatitis virus posttranscriptional regulatory element
   2188..2268    +  misc_feature   WPRE (fragment): woodchuck hepatitis virus posttranscriptional regulatory element
   2285..2396    +  polyA_signal   bGH poly(A) signal: bovine growth hormone polyadenylation signal
   2514..2654    +  repeat_region  AAV2 ITR: inverted terminal repeat of adeno-associated virus serotype 2 inverted
   2659..2710    -  misc_feature   bom (fragment): basis of mobility region from pBR322
   2729..3184    +  rep_origin     f1 ori (sequence partly withheld): f1 bacteriophage origin of replication; arrow indicates direction of (+) strand synthesis
   3185..3234    -  misc_feature   bom (fragment): basis of mobility region from pBR322
   3336..3371    -  CDS            rop (fragment): Rop protein, which maintains plasmids at low copy number; rop
   3466..3570    +  promoter       AmpR promoter: bla
   3571..4431    +  CDS            AmpR: β-lactamase; bla; confers resistance to ampicillin, carbenicillin, and related antibiotics
   4602..5190    +  rep_origin     ori: high-copy-number ColE1/pMB1/pBR322/pUC origin of replication
