[The description below was written by a language model from this plasmid's Addgene catalogue record and pLannotate feature annotations shown in this document.]
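Description:
AiP15150 - pAAV-AiE0078h_3xC2-minBG-mTFP1-10aa-H2B-WPRE3-BGHpA (alias CN5150) is a recombinant AAV transfer plasmid of about 5.25 kb, built for packaging an enhancer-driven nuclear reporter into AAV particles for delivery to brain tissue. In bacteria it is maintained through a high-copy ColE1/pUC-type origin and selected with ampicillin via the bla gene and its native promoter. An f1 phage origin and small remnants of pBR322 bom and rop sequences are also present in the backbone. The expression cassette is flanked by AAV2 inverted terminal repeats, which provide the signals for genome replication and encapsidation. The annotation detects the left ITR only as short fragments, while the right ITR is called in full.

The payload is a synthetic fusion of the cyan fluorescent protein mTFP1 to human histone H2B, joined according to the name by a 10-amino-acid linker. The histone moiety anchors the fluorophore to chromatin, so labelled cells show bright, compact nuclear signal. Expression is controlled by AiE0078h_3xC2, an enhancer designed to direct AAV-mediated transgene expression to specific brain cell types. By the construct name, this is a triplicated core element placed upstream of a minimal beta-globin promoter (minBG). These regulatory parts are not annotated in the feature table but presumably occupy the unannotated region between the left ITR and the mTFP1 start. Downstream, a shortened WPRE (WPRE3, detected as two fragments) enhances transcript stability and expression, and a bovine growth hormone polyadenylation signal terminates the message. The record does not specify which cell type the enhancer targets. The plasmid belongs to a collection of enhancer AAVs developed for genetic access to cortical cell types.
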