Addgene plasmid #229939: AiP15150 - pAAV-AiE0078h_3xC2-minBG-mTFP1-10aa-H2B-WPRE3-BGHpA (Alias: CN5150)
Purpose: AiE0078h_3xC2 is an enhancer sequence, designed to drive AAV-mediated transgene expression in specific brain cell types
Depositing lab: Allen Institute for Brain Science & Jonathan Ting. Depositing organization: Allen Institute. Publication: A suite of enhancer AAVs and transgenic mouse lines for genetic access to cortical cell types (preprint). Ben-Simon Y, Hooper M, Narayan S, Daigle T, Dwivedi D, Way SW, Oster A, Stafford DA, Mich JK, Taormina MJ, Martinez RA, Opitz-Araya X, Roth JR, Allen S, Ayala A, Bakken TE, Barcelli T, Barta S, Bendrick J, Bertagnolli D, Bowlus J, Boyer G, Brouner K, Casian B, Casper T, Chakka AB, Chakrabarty R, Chance RK, Chavan S, Departee M, Donadio N, Dotson N, Egdorf T, Gabitto M, Garcia J, Gary A, Gasperini M, Goldy J, Gore BB, Graybuck L, Greisman N, Haeseleer F, Halterman C, Helback O, Hockemeyer D, Huang C, Huff S, Hunker A, Johansen N, Juneau Z, Kalmbach B, Khem S, Kussick E, Kutsal R, Larsen R, Lee C, Lee AY, Leibly M, Lenz GH, Liang E, Lusk N, Malone J, Mollenkopf T, Morin E, Newman D, Ng L, Ngo K, Omstead V, Oyama A, Pham T, Pom CA, Potekhina L, Ransford S, Rette D, Rimorin C, Rocha D, Ruiz A, Sanchez REA, Sedeno-Cortes A, Sevigny JP, Shapovalova N, Shulga L, Sigler AR, Siverts LA, Somasundaram S, Stewart K, Szelenyi E, Tieu M, Trader C, van Velthoven CTJ, Walker M, Weed N, Wirthlin M, Wood T, Wynalda B, Yao Z, Zhou T, Ariza J, Dee N, Reding M, Ronellenfitch K, Mufti S, Sunkin SM, Smith KA, Esposito L, Waters J, Thyagarajan B, Yao S, Lein ES, Zeng H, Levi BP, Ngai J, Ting J, Tasic B. bioRxiv [Preprint]. 2024 Sep 26:2024.06.10.597244. doi: 10.1101/2024.06.10.597244. PubMed 38915722.
Backbone
  Vector backbone: rAAV
  Vector type: AAV
Growth in bacteria
  Bacterial resistance: Ampicillin, 100 μg/mL
  Growth temperature: 30°C
  Growth strain: NEB Stable
  Copy number: High Copy
Gene/Insert
  Gene/Insert name: mTFP1-10aa-H2B
  Species: Synthetic
  Cloning method: Restriction Enzyme; 5′ cloning site Unknown (unknown if destroyed); 3′ cloning site Unknown (unknown if destroyed)
Terms and licenses: Academic/Nonprofit Terms; Industry Terms: Not Available to Industry
Depositor comments: Allen Institute plasmid alias: CN5150
How to cite: AiP15150 - pAAV-AiE0078h_3xC2-minBG-mTFP1-10aa-H2B-WPRE3-BGHpA (Alias: CN5150) was a gift from Allen Institute for Brain Science & Jonathan Ting (Addgene plasmid # 229939 ; http://n2t.net/addgene:229939 ; RRID:Addgene_229939)
